Addgene plasmid #17548: Myc-Foxo1 LAALL (pCMV5)
Depositing lab: Domenico Accili. Depositing organization: Columbia University.
Backbone
  Vector backbone: pCMV5
  Backbone size w/o insert (bp): 4657
  Total vector size (bp): 6400
  Vector type: Mammalian Expression, RNAi
Growth in bacteria
  Bacterial resistance: Ampicillin, 100 μg/mL
  Growth temperature: 37°C
  Growth strain: DH5alpha
  Copy number: Unknown
Gene/Insert
  Gene/Insert name: Foxo1 LAALL (alt names: Foxo1; Fkhr; forkhead box O1)
  Species: M. musculus (mouse)
  Insert size (bp): 1700
  Mutation: LAALL (K460A; E461A)
  GenBank ID: NM_019739.3 NP_062713.2
  Entrez Gene: Foxo1 (a.k.a. Afxh, FKHR, Fkhr1, Foxo1a)
  Promoter: CMV
  Tag / fusion protein: Myc (N terminal on backbone)
  Cloning method: Restriction Enzyme; 5′ cloning site XbaI (not destroyed); 3′ cloning site XbaI (not destroyed)
  Sequencing primers: 5′ CMV-F; pCEP-F; 3′ hGH-pA-R (CCAGCTTGGTTCCCAATAGA)
Terms and licenses: Academic/Nonprofit Terms; Industry Terms: Not Available to Industry
How to cite: Myc-Foxo1 LAALL (pCMV5) was a gift from Domenico Accili (Addgene plasmid # 17548 ; http://n2t.net/addgene:17548 ; RRID:Addgene_17548)
