[The description below was written by a language model from this plasmid's Addgene catalogue record.]
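Description:
Myc-Foxo1 LAALL (pCMV5) is a mammalian expression plasmid built on the pCMV5 backbone (about 4.7 kb), with a total size of roughly 6.4 kb. It is propagated in E. coli under ampicillin selection. The record does not name the origin of replication and lists the copy number as unknown. No mammalian selection marker is listed, so the plasmid is best suited to transient transfection. The catalogue also tags the vector type as RNAi, but nothing in the recorded fields describes a hairpin or other silencing element, and the construct as described is an overexpression vector.

The payload is a mouse Foxo1 (forkhead box O1, also known as Fkhr) cDNA of about 1.7 kb, inserted at an XbaI site that is retained on both sides of the insert. Transcription is driven by the CMV promoter, a strong constitutive promoter in most mammalian cell lines. The listed 3′ sequencing primer suggests that the backbone supplies a human growth hormone polyadenylation signal downstream of the insert. A Myc epitope tag encoded by the backbone is fused to the N terminus of the protein, allowing detection or immunoprecipitation with anti-Myc antibodies and distinguishing the transfected protein from endogenous Foxo1.

The insert carries two alanine substitutions, K460A and E461A, which give the "LAALL" motif referred to in the name. This implies that the two central residues of an LXXLL-type motif have been changed. Such motifs commonly mediate protein–protein interactions with cofactors, although the record does not state the functional consequence of the mutation or the intended experiment. The construct would typically be compared with wild-type Foxo1 in cell-based assays.
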