>Addgene plasmid #17548 | Myc-Foxo1 LAALL (pCMV5) | addgene partial sequence | sequence record 69699 | CMV-F 5'-CGCAAATGGGCGGTAGGCGTG-3'
CTATATAAGCAGAGCTCGTTTAGTGAACCGTCAGAATTGCCATGGAGCAGAAGCTGATCAGCGAGGAGGA
CCTGAACGAATTCAGATCTGGTACCACGCGTATCGATAAGCTTGCATGCCTGCAGGTCGACTCTAGAGTC
ACCATGGCCGAGGCGCCCCAGGTGGTGGAGACCGACCCGGACTTCGAGCCGCTGCCCCGGCAGCGCTCCT
GTACCTGGCCGCTGCCCAGGCCGGAGTTTAACCAGTCCAACTCGACCACCTCCAGTCCGGCGCCGTCGGG
CGGCGCGGCCGCCAACCCCGACGCCGCGGCGAGCCTGGCCTCGGCGTCCGCTGTCAGCACCGACTTTATG
AGCAACCTGAGCCTGCTGGAGGAGAGTGAGGACTTCGCGCGGGCGCCAGGCTGCGTGGCCGTGGCGGCGG
CGGCTGCGGCCAGCAGGGGCCTGTGCGGGGACTTCCAGGGCCCCGAGGCGGGCTGCGTGCACCCAGCGCC
GCCACAGCCCCCACCGACCGGGCCGCTGTCGCAGCCCCCACCCGTGCCTCCCTCCGCTGCCGCCGCCGCG
GGGCCACTCGCGGGACAGCCGCGCAAGACCAGCTCGTCGCGCCGCAACGCGTGGGGCAACCTGTCGTACG
CCGACCTCATCACCAAGGCCATCGAGAGCTCAGCCGAGAAGAGGCTCACCCTGTCGCAGATCTACGAGTG
GATGGTGAAGAGCGTGCCCTACTTCAAGGATAAGGGCGACAGCAACAGCTCGGCGGGCTGGAAGAATTCA
ATTCGCCACAATCTGTCCCTTCACAGCAGGTTTATTCGAGTGCAGAATGAAGGGACTGGAAAGAGTTCTT
GGTGGATGCTCAATCCAGAGGGAGGCAAGAGCGGAA
