>Addgene plasmid #17548 | Myc-Foxo1 LAALL (pCMV5) | addgene partial sequence | sequence record 69707 | hGH-pA-R 5'-CCAGCTTGGTTCCCAATAGA-3'
GGTTGTCTTCCCAACTTGCCCCTTGCTCCATACCACCCCCCTCCACCCCATAATATTATAGAAGGACACC
TAGTCAGACAAAATGATGCAACTTAATTTTATTAGGACAAGGCTGGTGGGCACTGGAGTGGCAACTTCCA
GGGCCAGGAGAGGCACTGGGGAGGGGTCACAGGGATGCCACCCGGGATCCTCTAGAATTCAGCGGCCGCT
TTTTTTTTTTTTTTTTTTTTTTTTTTTTTTAATCTTGAAAACTATAAGGAGGGGTGAAGGGCATCTTTGG
ACTGCTCCTCAGTTCCTGCTGTCAGACAATCTGAAGGACTTTTAAATGTAGCCTGCTCACTAACTCTTAG
CCTGACACCCAGCTGTGTGTTGTAGTCTTGACACTGTGTGGGAAGCTTTGGTTGGGCAACACATTATCAA
AGTTAAAATCCAAGGTATCTCCATCCATGGGGTCATTCCGAATGATGGACTCCATGTCACAGTCCAAGCG
CTCAATAAACATGCCATCCAAGTCACTTGGGAGCTTCTCCTGGTGGAGGACACCCATCCTACCATAGCCA
TTGCAGCTGCTCACCGAGGAGTAGCTGCCCAGGGCACTCATCTGCATGGGGTGGGACAGAGGCACTTGTA
AAGGTGTCTTCACGGGGGTCAAGCGGTTCATGGCAGATGTGTGAGGCATGGTGTTCACCACATGGGGCAG
GGTACGGCCGTTGACCGAAGCCGTTTGCTGTGCATGTCCAGGGTGGGTGTGGGAGCTGGGGTTCATCATT
TTGTTATGAGATGCCTGGCTGCCATACGCTGGCATGACCGAATTAGGGCCCATCATTACATTTTGGCCCA
GGACCCGACTGTTGGGTTGGGCCACTCCGGGATCAACCGGTGACATAATGTC
