>Addgene plasmid #17548 | Myc-Foxo1 LAALL (pCMV5) | addgene partial sequence | sequence record 69713 | mFoxo1-F 5'-aaggccatcgagagctcag-3'
CCTGTCGCAGATCTACGAGTGGATGGTGAAGAGCGTGCCCTACTTCAAGGATAAGGGCGACAGCAACAGC
TCGGCGGGCTGGAAGAATTCAATTCGCCACAATCTGTCCCTTCACAGCAGGTTTATTCGAGTGCAGAATG
AAGGGACTGGAAAGAGTTCTTGGTGGATGCTCAATCCAGAGGGAGGCAAGAGCGGAAAATCACCCCGGAG
AAGAGCTGCGTCCATGGACAACAACAGTAAATTTGCTAAGAGCCGAGGGCGGGCTGCTAAGAAAAAAGCA
TCTCTCCAGTCTGGGCAAGAGGGTCCTGGAGACAGCCCTGGGTCTCAGTTTTCTAAGTGGCCTGCGAGTC
CTGGGTCCCACAGCAACGATGACTTTGATAACTGGAGTACATTTCGTCCTCGAACCAGCTCAAATGCTAG
TACCATCAGTGGGAGACTTTCTCCCATCATGACAGAGCAGGATGACCTGGGAGATGGGGACGTGCATTCC
CTGGTGTATCCACCCTCTGCTGCCAAGATGGCGTCTACGCTGCCCAGTCTGTCTGAAATCAGCAATCCAG
AAAACATGGAGAACCTTCTGGATAATCTCAACCTTCTCTCGTCCCCAACATCTTTAACTGTGTCCACCCA
GTCCTCGCCTGGCAGCATGATGCAGCAGACACCATGCTATTCGTTTGCACCGCCAAACACCAGTCTAAAT
TCACCCAGTCCAAACTACTCAAAGTACACATACGGCCAATCCAGCATGAGCCCTTTGCCCCAGATGCCTA
TGCAGACACTTCAGGACAGCAAATCAAGTTACGGAGGATTGAACCAGTATAACTGTGCCCCAGGACTCTT
GGCCGCGTTGTTGACTTCTGACTCTCCTCCCCACAATGACATTATGTCACCGGTTGATCCCGGAGTGGCC
CAACCCAACAGTCGGGTCCTGG
